>Addgene plasmid #21400 | pEGFP-N1-PHD1 | addgene partial sequence | sequence record 27181 | 21400 with EGFP-N
TTGCTCACCATGGTGGCGACCGGTGGATCCCGGGCCCGCGGGGTGGGCGTAGGCGGCTGTGATACAGGTA
CTTGGACACCTTTCTGTCCTGATGCTAGCTGATACTTGTCTTTGGCTGCTGCCCGCTCCTTGGCATCAAA
ATACCAGACAGTGATGGCGTACCTGGTGGCATAGGCTGGCTTCACCTCGTGGGGGTTCCGCCGGTCAGAC
CAGAAAATGAGCAACCGGTCAAAGAGTGGCTCGATGTTGGCTACCACGGGCCGGCCCTCAGGGAAGATCT
GCAGCAGGCCGCCATGCACCTTAACGTCCCAGTTCTGATTCAGGTAATAGATACAGGTGATGCAGCGCCC
ATCGCCGTGGGGATTGTCAACGTGCCTTACGTACCCGAGCCCGTTGCCTGGGTAACACGCCACCATGGCC
TTGGTGCGCCCGTTGATGACATAGCTGCCCAGCCGCCCTGCGCAGTGGCGGATGACGGCGTCCACATGGG
CCATGAGGGCACCAATGCTTCGACAGCCTGGTTCATGGCCTTCCACCCAGGCAATCTGGTCCCCACGGAT
GCTGCGCGGCGGGATCGCCCTCTGGCTCACTAGCTGCCCGTCTCGCAGGCGCCCACCCCGTTTGAGGGCC
TCCACCTCGGCCAGCACGCGACCGCCCAGTGCTGCCCCCAGGAAGCTGTCCTTGACGCA
