[The description below was written by a language model from this plasmid's Addgene catalogue record.]
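Description:
pEGFP-N1-PHD1 is a mammalian expression plasmid built on the commercial pEGFP-N1 backbone (about 4.7 kb without insert) and carrying the human EGLN2 coding sequence, roughly 1.25 kb. EGLN2, also known as PHD1 or HIF-PH1, encodes one of the prolyl hydroxylases that modify HIF-1 alpha in an oxygen-dependent manner. The insert was placed between the HindIII and SacII sites of the polylinker, both of which remain intact. In this position the backbone-encoded EGFP is fused to the C terminus of the enzyme, giving a PHD1-EGFP fusion protein. The record does not list the promoter explicitly. However, a CMV forward primer is the recommended 5′ sequencing primer, which fits the CMV immediate-early promoter that normally drives expression in the pEGFP-N1 series. An EGFP-N primer reads back across the fusion junction from the 3′ side.

The plasmid is maintained at high copy number in E. coli under kanamycin selection. In transfected mammalian cells the neomycin resistance marker allows selection with G418, so stable lines can be derived as well as transient expression. No feature table accompanies the entry, so other elements such as origins of replication and polyadenylation signals are not documented here. Part of the construct was derived from a plasmid made in another laboratory. The associated publication examines the intracellular localisation of the human HIF-1 alpha hydroxylases in the context of oxygen sensing. This points to the construct's main use: visualising the subcellular distribution of PHD1 by fluorescence microscopy in living or fixed cells.
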