Addgene plasmid #21400: pEGFP-N1-PHD1
Depositing lab: Eric Metzen. Depositing organization: Universitaet Duisburg-Essen. Publication: Intracellular localisation of human HIF-1 alpha hydroxylases: implications for oxygen sensing. Metzen E, Berchner-Pfannschmidt U, Stengel P, Marxsen JH, Stolze I, Klinger M, Huang WQ, Wotzlaw C, Hellwig-Burgel T, Jelkmann W, Acker H, Fandrey J. J Cell Sci. 2003 Apr 1. 116(Pt 7):1319-26. 10.1242/jcs.00318 PubMed 12615973.
Backbone
  Vector backbone: pEGFP-N1
  Backbone manufacturer: Clontech
  Backbone size w/o insert (bp): 4700
  Vector type: Mammalian Expression
  Selectable markers: Neomycin (select with G418)
Growth in bacteria
  Bacterial resistance: Kanamycin, 50 μg/mL
  Growth temperature: 37°C
  Growth strain: DH5alpha
  Copy number: High Copy
Gene/Insert
  Gene/Insert name: EGLN2
  Species: H. sapiens (human)
  Insert size (bp): 1250
  Entrez Gene: EGLN2 (a.k.a. EIT-6, EIT6, HIF-PH1, HIFPH1, HPH-1, HPH-3, PHD1)
  Tag / fusion protein: EGFP (C terminal on backbone)
  Cloning method: Restriction Enzyme; 5′ cloning site HindIII (not destroyed); 3′ cloning site SacII (not destroyed)
  Sequencing primers: 5′ CMV-F; 3′ EGFP-N
Resource information
  A portion of this plasmid was derived from a plasmid made by: Peter Ratcliffe, Oxford,UK
Terms and licenses: Academic/Nonprofit Terms; Industry Terms: Not Available to Industry
How to cite: pEGFP-N1-PHD1 was a gift from Eric Metzen (Addgene plasmid # 21400 ; http://n2t.net/addgene:21400 ; RRID:Addgene_21400)
